Addgene plasmid #149443: pET11b-MIF H62A
Purpose: Expression of MIF H62A in E. coli for protein production
Depositing lab: Elias Lolis. Depositing organization: Yale University.
Backbone
  Vector backbone: pET11b
  Vector type: Bacterial Expression
Growth in bacteria
  Bacterial resistance: Ampicillin, 100 μg/mL
  Growth temperature: 37°C
  Growth strain: DH5alpha
  Copy number: High Copy
Gene/Insert
  Gene/Insert name: MIF (alt name: Macrophage migration inhibitory factor)
  Species: H. sapiens (human)
  Mutation: H62A
  Entrez Gene: MIF (a.k.a. GIF, GLIF, MMIF)
  Cloning method: Restriction Enzyme; 5′ cloning site Unknown (unknown if destroyed)
Terms and licenses: Academic/Nonprofit Terms; Industry Terms: Not Available to Industry
Depositor comments: For protein expression, use BL21-Gold (DE3) E. coli
How to cite: pET11b-MIF H62A was a gift from Elias Lolis (Addgene plasmid # 149443 ; http://n2t.net/addgene:149443 ; RRID:Addgene_149443)
