[The description below was written by a language model from this plasmid's Addgene catalogue record and pLannotate feature annotations shown in this document.]
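Description:
pET11b-MIF H62A is a bacterial expression plasmid built on the pET11b backbone for producing a point mutant of human macrophage migration inhibitory factor (MIF) in E. coli. The sequenced record is 5,994 nt. It is maintained through a ColE1/pBR322-type origin and selected with ampicillin via the β-lactamase gene and its own promoter. The backbone keeps the pBR322 bom region and the rop gene. The catalogue lists the plasmid as high copy, although Rop is normally associated with reduced copy number. Several annotated tetracycline-resistance fragments and the tet promoter are non-functional remnants of the pBR322 ancestry rather than a usable marker.

The expression cassette has a T7 promoter followed directly by a lac operator, then the strong ribosome binding site from T7 gene 10, the MIF coding sequence carrying the H62A substitution, and a T7 terminator. A plasmid-borne lacI gene with its own promoter supplies lac repressor, which keeps the T7lac promoter quiet until IPTG is added. Transcription requires T7 RNA polymerase, so protein is made in a DE3 lysogen; the depositor recommends BL21-Gold (DE3), while DH5alpha serves for propagation. No affinity or epitope tag is annotated on MIF. The short fragment annotated as a T7 gene 10B-derived solubility tag lies downstream of the MIF reading frame, separated from it by a gap, and appears to be residual vector sequence rather than a fusion partner. The cloning sites used are not recorded. MIF is a pro-inflammatory cytokine with in vitro tautomerase activity, and the stated use of this construct is recombinant production of the H62A variant. The record does not say what the mutation was designed to test.
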