Features (pLannotate 1.2.2; 19 found; start..end, strand, type, name):
      1..19      +  promoter       T7 promoter: promoter for bacteriophage T7 RNA polymerase
     20..44      +  protein_bind   lac operator: The lac repressor binds to the lac operator to inhibit transcription in E. coli. This inhibition can be relieved by adding lactose or isopropyl-β-D-thiogalactopyranoside (IPTG). lac repressor encoded by lacI
     59..81      +  RBS            RBS: efficient ribosome binding site from bacteriophage T7 gene 10 (Olins and Rangwala, 1989)
     89..433     +  CDS            MIF: MIF_HUMAN - Also known as GLIF, MMIF. Experimental evidence at protein level: Swiss-Prot protein existence level 1. Pro-inflammatory cytokine. Involved in the innate immune response to bacterial pathogens. The expression of MIF at sites of inflammation suggests a role as mediator in regulating the function of macrophages in host defense. Counteracts the anti-inflammatory activity of glucocorticoids. Has phenylpyruvate tautomerase and dopachrome tautomerase activity (in vitro), but the physiological substrate is not known. It is not clear whether the tautomerase activity has any physiological r
    452..501     +  CDS            SET1 (fragment): solubility-enhancement tag derived from T7 phage gene 10B
    509..556     +  terminator     T7 terminator: transcription terminator for bacteriophage T7 RNA polymerase
    579..683     -  CDS            TcR (fragment): tetracycline efflux protein; tet; confers resistance to tetracycline
    731..759     -  promoter       tet promoter: E. coli promoter for tetracycline efflux protein gene
    872..976     +  promoter       AmpR promoter: bla
    977..1837    +  CDS            AmpR: β-lactamase; bla; confers resistance to ampicillin, carbenicillin, and related antibiotics
   2008..2596    +  rep_origin     ori: high-copy-number ColE1/pMB1/pBR322/pUC origin of replication
   2782..2921    -  misc_feature   bom: basis of mobility region from pBR322
   3023..3214    -  CDS            rop: Rop protein, which maintains plasmids at low copy number; rop
   3231..3611    +  CDS            YPB1_ECOLX: Protein predicted: Swiss-Prot protein existence level 4. From Escherichia coli.
   3853..4477    -  CDS            TcR (fragment): tetracycline efflux protein; tet; confers resistance to tetracycline
   4492..4513    -  protein_bind   CAP binding site: CAP binding activates transcription in the presence of cAMP. E. coli catabolite activator protein
   4526..5608    -  CDS            lacI: lac repressor; lacI; The lac repressor binds to the lac operator to inhibit transcription in E. coli. This inhibition can be relieved by adding lactose or isopropyl-β-D-thiogalactopyranoside (IPTG).
   5609..5686    -  promoter       lacI promoter: lacI
   5694..5973    -  CDS            TcR (fragment): tetracycline efflux protein; tet; confers resistance to tetracycline
>Addgene plasmid #149443 | pET11b-MIF H62A | addgene full sequence | sequence record 311582 | Addgene NGS Result
TAATACGACTCACTATAGGGGAATTGTGAGCGGATAACAATTCCCCTCTAGAAATAATTTTGTTTAACTT
TAAGAAGGAGATATACATATGCCGATGTTCATCGTAAACACCAACGTGCCCCGCGCCTCCGTGCCGGACG
GGTTCCTCTCCGAGCTCACCCAGCAGCTGGCGCAGGCCACCGGCAAGCCCCCCCAGTACATCGCGGTGCA
CGTGGTCCCGGACCAGCTCATGGCCTTCGGCGGCTCCAGCGAGCCGTGCGCGCTCTGCAGCCTGGCCAGC
ATCGGCAAGATCGGCGGCGCGCAGAACCGCTCCTACAGCAAGCTGCTGTGCGGCCTGCTGGCCGAGCGCC
TGCGCATCAGCCCGGACAGGGTCTACATCAACTATTACGACATGAACGCGGCCAATGTGGGCTGGAACAA
CTCCACCTTCGCCTAAGAGCCGCAGGATCCGGCTGCTAACAAAGCCCGAAAGGAAGCTGAGTTGGCTGCT
GCCACCGCTGAGCAATAACTAGCATAACCCCTTGGGGCCTCTAAACGGGTCTTGAGGGGTTTTTTGCTGA
AAGGAGGAACTATATCCGGATATCCCGCAAGAGGCCCGGCAGTACCGGCATAACCAAGCCTATGCCTACA
GCATCCAGGGTGACGGTGCCGAGGATGACGATGAGCGCATTGTTAGATTTCATACACGGTGCCTGACTGC
GTTAGCAATTTAACTGTGATAAACTACCGCATTAAAGCTTATCGATGATAAGCTGTCAAACATGAGAATT
CTTGAAGACGAAAGGGCCTCGTGATACGCCTATTTTTATAGGTTAATGTCATGATAATAATGGTTTCTTA
GACGTCAGGTGGCACTTTTCGGGGAAATGTGCGCGGAACCCCTATTTGTTTATTTTTCTAAATACATTCA
AATATGTATCCGCTCATGAGACAATAACCCTGATAAATGCTTCAATAATATTGAAAAAGGAAGAGTATGA
GTATTCAACATTTCCGTGTCGCCCTTATTCCCTTTTTTGCGGCATTTTGCCTTCCTGTTTTTGCTCACCC
AGAAACGCTGGTGAAAGTAAAAGATGCTGAAGATCAGTTGGGTGCACGAGTGGGTTACATCGAACTGGAT
CTCAACAGCGGTAAGATCCTTGAGAGTTTTCGCCCCGAAGAACGTTTTCCAATGATGAGCACTTTTAAAG
TTCTGCTATGTGGCGCGGTATTATCCCGTGTTGACGCCGGGCAAGAGCAACTCGGTCGCCGCATACACTA
TTCTCAGAATGACTTGGTTGAGTACTCACCAGTCACAGAAAAGCATCTTACGGATGGCATGACAGTAAGA
GAATTATGCAGTGCTGCCATAACCATGAGTGATAACACTGCGGCCAACTTACTTCTGACAACGATCGGAG
GACCGAAGGAGCTAACCGCTTTTTTGCACAACATGGGGGATCATGTAACTCGCCTTGATCGTTGGGAACC
GGAGCTGAATGAAGCCATACCAAACGACGAGCGTGACACCACGATGCCTGCAGCAATGGCAACAACGTTG
CGCAAACTATTAACTGGCGAACTACTTACTCTAGCTTCCCGGCAACAATTAATAGACTGGATGGAGGCGG
ATAAAGTTGCAGGACCACTTCTGCGCTCGGCCCTTCCGGCTGGCTGGTTTATTGCTGATAAATCTGGAGC
CGGTGAGCGTGGGTCTCGCGGTATCATTGCAGCACTGGGGCCAGATGGTAAGCCCTCCCGTATCGTAGTT
ATCTACACGACGGGGAGTCAGGCAACTATGGATGAACGAAATAGACAGATCGCTGAGATAGGTGCCTCAC
TGATTAAGCATTGGTAACTGTCAGACCAAGTTTACTCATATATACTTTAGATTGATTTAAAACTTCATTT
TTAATTTAAAAGGATCTAGGTGAAGATCCTTTTTGATAATCTCATGACCAAAATCCCTTAACGTGAGTTT
TCGTTCCACTGAGCGTCAGACCCCGTAGAAAAGATCAAAGGATCTTCTTGAGATCCTTTTTTTCTGCGCG
TAATCTGCTGCTTGCAAACAAAAAAACCACCGCTACCAGCGGTGGTTTGTTTGCCGGATCAAGAGCTACC
AACTCTTTTTCCGAAGGTAACTGGCTTCAGCAGAGCGCAGATACCAAATACTGTCCTTCTAGTGTAGCCG
TAGTTAGGCCACCACTTCAAGAACTCTGTAGCACCGCCTACATACCTCGCTCTGCTAATCCTGTTACCAG
TGGCTGCTGCCAGTGGCGATAAGTCGTGTCTTACCGGGTTGGACTCAAGACGATAGTTACCGGATAAGGC
GCAGCGGTCGGGCTGAACGGGGGGTTCGTGCACACAGCCCAGCTTGGAGCGAACGACCTACACCGAACTG
AGATACCTACAGCGTGAGCTATGAGAAAGCGCCACGCTTCCCGAAGGGAGAAAGGCGGACAGGTATCCGG
TAAGCGGCAGGGTCGGAACAGGAGAGCGCACGAGGGAGCTTCCAGGGGGAAACGCCTGGTATCTTTATAG
TCCTGTCGGGTTTCGCCACCTCTGACTTGAGCGTCGATTTTTGTGATGCTCGTCAGGGGGGCGGAGCCTA
TGGAAAAACGCCAGCAACGCGGCCTTTTTACGGTTCCTGGCCTTTTGCTGGCCTTTTGCTCACATGTTCT
TTCCTGCGTTATCCCCTGATTCTGTGGATAACCGTATTACCGCCTTTGAGTGAGCTGATACCGCTCGCCG
CAGCCGAACGACCGAGCGCAGCGAGTCAGTGAGCGAGGAAGCGGAAGAGCGCCTGATGCGGTATTTTCTC
CTTACGCATCTGTGCGGTATTTCACACCGCAATGGTGCACTCTCAGTACAATCTGCTCTGATGCCGCATA
GTTAAGCCAGTATACACTCCGCTATCGCTACGTGACTGGGTCATGGCTGCGCCCCGACACCCGCCAACAC
CCGCTGACGCGCCCTGACGGGCTTGTCTGCTCCCGGCATCCGCTTACAGACAAGCTGTGACCGTCTCCGG
GAGCTGCATGTGTCAGAGGTTTTCACCGTCATCACCGAAACGCGCGAGGCAGCTGCGGTAAAGCTCATCA
GCGTGGTCGTGAAGCGATTCACAGATGTCTGCCTGTTCATCCGCGTCCAGCTCGTTGAGTTTCTCCAGAA
GCGTTAATGTCTGGCTTCTGATAAAGCGGGCCATGTTAAGGGCGGTTTTTTCCTGTTTGGTCACTGATGC
CTCCGTGTAAGGGGGATTTCTGTTCATGGGGGTAATGATACCGATGAAACGAGAGAGGATGCTCACGATA
CGGGTTACTGATGATGAACATGCCCGGTTACTGGAACGTTGTGAGGGTAAACAACTGGCGGTATGGATGC
GGCGGGACCAGAGAAAAATCACTCAGGGTCAATGCCAGCGCTTCGTTAATACAGATGTAGGTGTTCCACA
GGGTAGCCAGCAGCATCCTGCGATGCAGATCCGGAACATAATGGTGCAGGGCGCTGACTTCCGCGTTTCC
AGACTTTACGAAACACGGAAACCGAAGACCATTCATGTTGTTGCTCAGGTCGCAGACGTTTTGCAGCAGC
AGTCGCTTCACGTTCGCTCGCGTATCGGTGATTCATTCTGCTAACCAGTAAGGCAACCCCGCCAGCCTAG
CCGGGTCCTCAACGACAGGAGCACGATCATGCGCACCCGTGGCCAGGACCCAACGCTGCCCGAGATGCGC
CGCGTGCGGCTGCTGGAGATGGCGGACGCGATGGATATGTTCTGCCAAGGGTTGGTTTGCGCATTCACAG
TTCTCCGCAAGAATTGATTGGCTCCAATTCTTGGAGTGGTGAATCCGTTAGCGAGGTGCCGCCGGCTTCC
ATTCAGGTCGAGGTGGCCCGGCTCCATGCACCGCGACGCAACGCGGGGAGGCAGACAAGGTATAGGGCGG
CGCCTACAATCCATGCCAACCCGTTCCATGTGCTCGCCGAGGCGGCATAAATCGCCGTGACGATCAGCGG
TCCAATGATCGAAGTTAGGCTGGTAAGAGCCGCGAGCGATCCTTGAAGCTGTCCCTGATGGTCGTCATCT
ACCTGCCTGGACAGCATGGCCTGCAACGCGGGCATCCCGATGCCGCCGGAAGCGAGAAGAATCATAATGG
GGAAGGCCATCCAGCCTCGCGTCGCGAACGCCAGCAAGACGTAGCCCAGCGCGTCGGCCGCCATGCCGGC
GATAATGGCCTGCTTCTCGCCGAAACGTTTGGTGGCGGGACCAGTGACGAAGGCTTGAGCGAGGGCGTGC
AAGATTCCGAATACCGCAAGCGACAGGCCGATCATCGTCGCGCTCCAGCGAAAGCGGTCCTCGCCGAAAA
TGACCCAGAGCGCTGCCGGCACCTGTCCTACGAGTTGCATGATAAAGAAGACAGTCATAAGTGCGGCGAC
GATAGTCATGCCCCGCGCCCACCGGAAGGAGCTGACTGGGTTGAAGGCTCTCAAGGGCATCGGTCGAGAT
CCCGGTGCCTAATGAGTGAGCTAACTTACATTAATTGCGTTGCGCTCACTGCCCGCTTTCCAGTCGGGAA
ACCTGTCGTGCCAGCTGCATTAATGAATCGGCCAACGCGCGGGGAGAGGCGGTTTGCGTATTGGGCGCCA
GGGTGGTTTTTCTTTTCACCAGTGAGACGGGCAACAGCTGATTGCCCTTCACCGCCTGGCCCTGAGAGAG
TTGCAGCAAGCGGTCCACGCTGGTTTGCCCCAGCAGGCGAAAATCCTGTTTGATGGTGGTTAACGGCGGG
ATATAACATGAGCTGTCTTCGGTATCGTCGTATCCCACTACCGAGATATCCGCACCAACGCGCAGCCCGG
ACTCGGTAATGGCGCGCATTGCGCCCAGCGCCATCTGATCGTTGGCAACCAGCATCGCAGTGGGAACGAT
GCCCTCATTCAGCATTTGCATGGTTTGTTGAAAACCGGACATGGCACTCCAGTCGCCTTCCCGTTCCGCT
ATCGGCTGAATTTGATTGCGAGTGAGATATTTATGCCAGCCAGCCAGACGCAGACGCGCCGAGACAGAAC
TTAATGGGCCCGCTAACAGCGCGATTTGCTGGTGACCCAATGCGACCAGATGCTCCACGCCCAGTCGCGT
ACCGTCTTCATGGGAGAAAATAATACTGTTGATGGGTGTCTGGTCAGAGACATCAAGAAATAACGCCGGA
ACATTAGTGCAGGCAGCTTCCACAGCAATGGCATCCTGGTCATCCAGCGGATAGTTAATGATCAGCCCAC
TGACGCGTTGCGCGAGAAGATTGTGCACCGCCGCTTTACAGGCTTCGACGCCGCTTCGTTCTACCATCGA
CACCACCACGCTGGCACCCAGTTGATCGGCGCGAGATTTAATCGCCGCGACAATTTGCGACGGCGCGTGC
AGGGCCAGACTGGAGGTGGCAACGCCAATCAGCAACGACTGTTTGCCCGCCAGTTGTTGTGCCACGCGGT
TGGGAATGTAATTCAGCTCCGCCATCGCCGCTTCCACTTTTTCCCGCGTTTTCGCAGAAACGTGGCTGGC
CTGGTTCACCACGCGGGAAACGGTCTGATAAGAGACACCGGCATACTCTGCGACATCGTATAACGTTACT
GGTTTCACATTCACCACCCTGAATTGACTCTCTTCCGGGCGCTATCATGCCATACCGCGAAAGGTTTTGC
GCCATTCGATGGTGTCCGGGATCTCGACGCTCTCCCTTATGCGACTCCTGCATTAGGAAGCAGCCCAGTA
GTAGGTTGAGGCCGTTGAGCACCGCCGCCGCAAGGAATGGTGCATGCAAGGAGATGGCGCCCAACAGTCC
CCCGGCCACGGGGCCTGCCACCATACCCACGCCGAAACAAGCGCTCATGAGCCCGAAGTGGCGAGCCCGA
TCTTCCCCATCGGTGATGTCGGCGATATAGGCGCCAGCAACCGCACCTGTGGCGCCGGTGATGCCGGCCA
CGATGCGTCCGGCGTAGAGGATCGAGATCTCGATCCCGCGAAAT
